>Addgene plasmid #213727 | pCAGGS-3xFLAG-Rbfox3 | addgene full sequence | sequence record 422406 | Addgene NGS Result
AAAAAAAATCTAACCTCAAGTCAAGGCTTTTCTATGGAATAAGGAATGGACAGCAGGGGGCTGTTTCATA
TACTGATGACCTCTTTATAGCCAACCTTTGTTCATGGCAGCCAGCATATGGGCATATGTTGCCAAACTCT
AAACCAAATACTCATTCTGATGTTTTAAATGATTTGCCCTCCCATATGTCCTTCCGAGTGAGAGACACAA
AAAATTCCAACACACTATTGCAATGAAAATAAATTTCCTTTATTAGCCAGAAGTCAGATGCTCAAGGGGC
TTCATGATGTCCCCATAATTTTTGGCAGAGGGAAAAAGATCTCAGTGGTATTTGTGAGCCAGGGCATTGG
CCACACCAGCCACCACCTTCTGATAGGCAGCCTGCACCTGAGGAGTGAATTAGCGGATAACAATTTCACA
CAGGAAACAGCTATGACCATGATTACGCCAAGCGCGCAATTAACCCTCACTAAAGGGAACAAAAGCTGGG
CTATTGTCTTCCCAATCCTCCCCCTTGCTGTCCTGCCCCACCCCACCCCCCAGAATAGAATGACACCTAC
TCAGACAATGCGATGCAATTTCCTCATTTTATTAGGAAAGGACAGTGGGAGTGGCACCTTCCAGGGTCAA
GGAAGGCACGGGGGAGGGGCAAACAACAGATGGCTGGCAACTAGAAGGCACAGTCGAGGCTGATCGTACC
GAGCTCGAATTCCAGGCGGGGAGGCGGCCCAAAGGGAGATCCGACTCGTCTGAGGGCGAAGGCGAAGACG
CGGAAGAGGCCGCAGAGCCGGCAGCAGGCCGCGGGAAGGAAGGTCCGCTGGATTGAGGGCCGAAGGGACG
TAGCAGAAGGACGTCCCGCGCAGAATCCAGGTGGCAACACAGGCGAGCAGCCATGGAAAGGACGTCAGCT
TCCCCGACAACACCACGGAATTGTCAGTGCCCAACAGCCGAGCCCCTGTCCAGCAGCGGGCAAGGCAGGC
GGCGATGAGTTCCGCCGTGGCAATAGGGAGGGGGAAAGCGAAAGTCCCGGAAAGGAGCTGACAGGTGGTG
GCAATGCCCCAACCAGTGGGGGTTGCGTCAGCAAACACAGTGCACACCACGCCACGTTGCCTGACAACGG
GCCACAACTCCTCATAAAGAGACAGCAACCAGGATTTATACAAGGAGGAGAAAATGAAAGCCATACGGGA
AGCAATAGCATGATACAAAGGCATTAAAGCAGCGTATCCACATAGCGTAAAAGGAGCAACATAGTTAAGA
ATACCAGTCAATCTTTCACAAATTTTGTAATCCAGAGGTTGATTGTCGACACCTGTGGAGAGAAAGGCAA
AGTGGATGTCAGTAAGACCAATAGGTGCCTATCAGAAACGCAAGAGTCTTCTCTGTCTCGACAAGCCCAG
TTTCTATTGGTCTCCTTAAACCTGTCTTGTAACCTTGATACTTACCTGCGGCCTCGAGTTACTTAAGTCA
CATGGTTCCGATGCTGTAGGTTGCTGTGGGGCCGATGGTGTGATGGTAAGGATCAGCAGCGGCATAGACT
CTACCATAACTGTCACTGTAGGCTGCTGCGGTGGCGGCTGCTGGCTGAGCATATCTGTAAGCTGCATAGC
CTCCATAAATCTCAGCACCATAAAATCCATCCTGATACACGACCGCTCCATAAGTTGGAATGGGGGGTGG
AGGTGGTGCAGCTCGAAATGTATTATACACAGCACGGCCCCGGCCCCGCAGGTGTGCACCCCGGTAGGCG
ACGGCGGTGCCCGTGGTGGGGTAGGGGAAACTGGTCACTGCATAGAATTCAGGCCCATAGACTGTTCCTA
CCACAGGGTTTAGCTTCCAGCCATTGGCATATGGGTTCCCAGGCTTCTTATTGGTCATGACCCGGGCTGT
GGCATTATTGACCTCAATTTTCCGTCCCTCTACGATCGTCCCATTCAGCTTCTCCCGGGCTCGGTCAGCA
TCTGAGCTAGTTTCAAAAGTTACAAACCCAAAACCCTTGGAGCCCCGCTCGTTAAAAATGATCTCCACGT
CTAAAATTTTCCCGAATTGCCCGAACATTTGCCGCAGGTCGGGGTCCCTGAACCGGAAGGGGATGTTGGA
GACATGTAGTCGTTTGGGCTGCTGCTTCTCCGTGGGGTCGGAAGGGTGGAGTTGCTGGTTGTCTGTCTGT
GCTGCTTCATCTGCCGGCACCGTCTGGGTCCCAGCAATGGGCTGTGTGCTGGCCTCAGTGCCTGGCTGCT
CAGGATGAGTCTGTGCGGGTGTGTAGAGGGTCATGCCGTGCTCGGGGGGAACAGGGGTCTGGCCGGAGTA
GTCCTGGGTGGGATGAGGCGGAGGTGGGGCATATTCAGCTGGGATTCCATTCTGAGGCGGAGGAGGGTAC
TGGGCAGGGGGGTAGGGCTGGGCACCGGTCGATTGGAAGTAGAGGTTCTCGCTAGCTTTATCGTCATCGT
CTTTGTAGTCCTTGTCGTCGTCGTCCTTGTAATCCTTATCATCATCATCTTTATAGTCGCTAGCCATGGT
ACCGAATTCTTTGCCAAAATGATGAGACAGCACAATAACCAGCACGTTGCCCAGGAGCTGTAGGAAAAAG
AAGAAGGCATGAACATGGTTAGCAGAGGCTCTAGAGCCGCCGGTCACACGCCAGAAGCCGAACCCCGCCC
TGCCCCGTCCCCCCCGAAGGCAGCCGTCCCCCCGCGGACAGCCCCGAGGCTGGAGAGGGAGAAGGGGACG
GCGGCGCGGCGACGCACGAAGGCCCTCCCCGCCCATTTCCTTCCTGCCGGCGCCGCACCGCTTCGCCCCG
CGCCCGCTAGAGGGGGTGCGGCGGCGCCTCCCAGATTTCGGCTCCGCACAGATTTGGGACAAAGGAAGTC
CCTGCGCCCTCTCGCACGATTACCATAAAAGGCAATGGCTGCGGCTCGCCGCGCCTCGACAGCCGCCGGC
GCTCCGGGGGCCGCCGCGCCCCTCCCCCGAGCCCTCCCCGGCCCGAGGCGGCCCCGCCCCGCCCGGCACC
CCCACCTGCCGCCACCCCCCGCCCGGCACGGCGAGCCCCGCGCCACGCCCCGTACGGAGCCCCGCACCCG
AAGCCGGGCCGTGCTCAGCAACTCGGGGAGGGGGGTGCAGGGGGGGTTGCAGCCCGACCGACGCGCCCAC
ACCCCCTGCTCACCCCCCCACGCACACACCCCGCACGCAGCCTTTGTTCCCCTCGCAGCCCCCCCCGCAC
CGCGGGGCACCGCCCCCGGCCGCGCTCCCCTCGCGCACACTGCGGAGCGCACAAAGCCCCGCGCCGCGCC
CGCAGCGCTCACAGCCGCCGGGCAGCGCGGAGCCGCACGCGGCGCTCCCCACGCACACACACACGCACGC
ACCCCCCGAGCCGCTCCCCCCGCACAAAGGGCCCTCCCGGAGCCCCTCAAGGCTTTCACGCAGCCACAGA
AAAGAAACAAGCCGTCATTAAACCAAGCGCTAATTACAGCCCGGAGGAGAAGGGCCGTCCCGCCCGCTCA
CCTGTGGGAGTAACGCGGTCAGTCAGAGCCGGGGCGGGCGGCGCGAGGCGGCGGCGGAGCGGGGCACGGG
GCGAAGGCAGCGCGCAGCGACTCCCGCCCGCCGCGCGCTTCGCTTTTTATAGGGCCGCCGCCGCCGCCGC
CTCGCCATAAAAGGAAACTTTCGGAGCGCGCCGCTCTGATTGGCTGCCGCCGCACCTCTCCGCCTCGCCC
CGCCCCGCCCCTCGCCCCGCCCCGCCCCGCCTGGCGCGCGCCCCCCCCCCCCCCCCGCCCCCATCGCTGC
ACAAAATAATTAAAAAATAAATAAATACAAAATTGGGGGTGGGGAGGGGGGGGAGATGGGGAGAGTGAAG
CAGAACGTGGGGCTCACCTCGACCATGGTAATAGCGATGACTAATACGTAGATGTACTGCCAAGTAGGAA
AGTCCCATAAGGTCATGTACTGGGCATAATGCCAGGCGGGCCATTTACCGTCATTGACGTCAATAGGGGG
CGTACTTGGCATATGATACACTTGATGTACTGCCAAGTGGGCAGTTTACCGTAAATACTCCACCCATTGA
CGTCAATGGAAAGTCCCTATTGGCGTTACTATGGGAACATACGTCATTATTGACGTCAATGGGCGGGGGT
CGTTGGGCGGTCAGCCAGGCGGGCCATTTACCGTAAGTTATGTAACGCGGAACTCCATATATGGGCTATG
AACTAATGACCCCGTAATTGATTACTATTAATAACTAGTCAATAATCAATGTCGACCCAGGTGGCACTTT
TCGGGGAAATGTGCGCGGAACCCCTATTTGTTTATTTTTCTAAATACATTCAAATATGTATCCGCTCATG
AGACAATAACCCTGATAAATGCTTCAATAATATTGAAAAAGGAAGAGTATGAGTATTCAACATTTCCGTG
TCGCCCTTATTCCCTTTTTTGCGGCATTTTGCCTTCCTGTTTTTGCTCACCCAGAAACGCTGGTGAAAGT
AAAAGATGCTGAAGATCAGTTGGGTGCACGAGTGGGTTACATCGAACTGGATCTCAACAGCGGTAAGATC
CTTGAGAGTTTTCGCCCCGAAGAACGTTTTCCAATGATGAGCACTTTTAAAGTTCTGCTATGTGGCGCGG
TATTATCCCGTATTGACGCCGGGCAAGAGCAACTCGGTCGCCGCATACACTATTCTCAGAATGACTTGGT
TGAGTACTCACCAGTCACAGAAAAGCATCTTACGGATGGCATGACAGTAAGAGAATTATGCAGTGCTGCC
ATAACCATGAGTGATAACACTGCGGCCAACTTACTTCTGACAACGATCGGAGGACCGAAGGAGCTAACCG
CTTTTTTGCACAACATGGGGGATCATGTAACTCGCCTTGATCGTTGGGAACCGGAGCTGAATGAAGCCAT
ACCAAACGACGAGCGTGACACCACGATGCCTGTAGCAATGGCAACAACGTTGCGCAAACTATTAACTGGC
GAACTACTTACTCTAGCTTCCCGGCAACAATTAATAGACTGGATGGAGGCGGATAAAGTTGCAGGACCAC
TTCTGCGCTCGGCCCTTCCGGCTGGCTGGTTTATTGCTGATAAATCTGGAGCCGGTGAGCGTGGGTCTCG
CGGTATCATTGCAGCACTGGGGCCAGATGGTAAGCCCTCCCGTATCGTAGTTATCTACACGACGGGGAGT
CAGGCAACTATGGATGAACGAAATAGACAGATCGCTGAGATAGGTGCCTCACTGATTAAGCATTGGTAAC
TGTCAGACCAAGTTTACTCATATATACTTTAGATTGATTTAAAACTTCATTTTTAATTTAAAAGGATCTA
GGTGAAGATCCTTTTTGATAATCTCATGACCAAAATCCCTTAACGTGAGTTTTCGTTCCACTGAGCGTCA
GACCCCGTAGAAAAGATCAAAGGATCTTCTTGAGATCCTTTTTTTCTGCGCGTAATCTGCTGCTTGCAAA
CAAAAAAACCACCGCTACCAGCGGTGGTTTGTTTGCCGGATCAAGAGCTACCAACTCTTTTTCCGAAGGT
AACTGGCTTCAGCAGAGCGCAGATACCAAATACTGTTCTTCTAGTGTAGCCGTAGTTAGGCCACCACTTC
AAGAACTCTGTAGCACCGCCTACATACCTCGCTCTGCTAATCCTGTTACCAGTGGCTGCTGCCAGTGGCG
ATAAGTCGTGTCTTACCGGGTTGGACTCAAGACGATAGTTACCGGATAAGGCGCAGCGGTCGGGCTGAAC
GGGGGGTTCGTGCACACAGCCCAGCTTGGAGCGAACGACCTACACCGAACTGAGATACCTACAGCGTGAG
CTATGAGAAAGCGCCACGCTTCCCGAAGGGAGAAAGGCGGACAGGTATCCGGTAAGCGGCAGGGTCGGAA
CAGGAGAGCGCACGAGGGAGCTTCCAGGGGGAAACGCCTGGTATCTTTATAGTCCTGTCGGGTTTCGCCA
CCTCTGACTTGAGCGTCGATTTTTGTGATGCTCGTCAGGGGGGCGGAGCCTATGGAAAAACGCCAGCAAC
GCGGCCTTTTTACGGTTCCTGGCCTTTTGCTGGCCTTTTGCTCACATGTTCTTTCCTGCGTTATCCCCTG
ATTCTGTGGATAACCGTATTACCGCCTTTGAGTGAGCTGATACCGCTCGCCGCAGCCGAACGACCGAGCG
CAGCGAGTCAGTGAGCGAGGAAGCGGAAGAGCGCCCAATACGCAAACCGCCTCTCCCCGCGCGTTGGCCG
ATTCATTAATGCAGCGGATCCAGACATGATAAGATACATTGATGAGTTTGGACAAACCACAACTAGAATG
CAGTGAAAAAAATGCTTTATTTGTGAAATTTGTGATGCTATTGCTTTATTTGTAACCATTATAAGCTGCA
ATAAACAAGTTAGCTTTTTGCAAAAGCCTAGGCCTCCAAAAAAGCCTCCTCACTACTTCTGGAATAGCTC
AGAGGCCGAGGCGGCCTCGGCCTCTGCATAAATAAAAAAAATTAGTCAGCCATGGGGCGGAGAATGGGCG
GAACTGGGCGGAGTTAGGGGCGGGATGGGCGGAGTTAGGGGCGGGACTATGGTTGCTGACTAATTGAGAT
GCGGATCCGCTGGCACGACAGGTTTCCCGACTGGAAAGCGGGCAGTGAGCGCAACGCAATTAATGTGAGT
TAGCTCACTCATTAGGCACCCCAGGCTTTACACTTTATGCTTCCGGCTCGTATGTTGTGTGGAATTGTGA
GCGGATAACAATTTCACACAGGAAACAGCTATGACCATGATTACGCCAAGCTTGGGCTGCAGGTCGAGGG
ATCTCCATAAGAGAAGAGGGACAGCTATGACTGGGAGTAGTCAGGAGAGGAGGAAAAATCTGGCTAGTAA
AACATGTAAGGAAAATTTTAGGGATGTTAAAGAAAAAAATAACACAAAACAAAATAT
Features (pLannotate 1.2.2; 24 found; start..end, strand, type, name):
    199..254     -  polyA_signal   β-globin poly(A) signal: rabbit β-globin polyadenylation signal (Gil and Proudfoot, 1987)
    325..399     -  CDS            HBB (fragment): HBB_PONPY - Experimental evidence at transcript level: Swiss-Prot protein existence level 2. Involved in oxygen transport from the lung to the various peripheral tissues. From Pongo pygmaeus (Bornean orangutan).
    458..476     +  promoter       T3 promoter: promoter for bacteriophage T3 RNA polymerase
    572..683     -  polyA_signal   bGH poly(A) signal: bovine growth hormone polyadenylation signal
    696..712     -  misc_feature   MCS (fragment): pUC18/19 multiple cloning site
    716..1304    -  misc_feature   WPRE: woodchuck hepatitis virus posttranscriptional regulatory element
   1313..1445    -  intron         chimeric intron: chimera between introns from human β-globin and immunoglobulin heavy chain genes
   1471..2403    -  CDS            Rbfox3 (fragment): RFOX3_MOUSE - Also known as D11Bwg0517e, Hrnbp3. Experimental evidence at protein level: Swiss-Prot protein existence level 1. Pre-mRNA alternative splicing regulator. Regulates alternative splicing of RBFOX2 to enhance the production of mRNA species that are targeted for nonsense-mediated decay (NMD). From Mus musculus (Mouse).
   2461..2484    -  CDS            FLAG: FLAG® epitope tag, followed by an enterokinase cleavage site
   2524..2580    -  CDS            HBB (fragment): HBB_LEPEU - Experimental evidence at protein level: Swiss-Prot protein existence level 1. Involved in oxygen transport from the lung to the various peripheral tissues. From Lepus europaeus (European hare).
   2578..3594    -  intron         chimeric intron: chimera between introns from chicken β-actin and rabbit β-globin
   3595..3872    -  promoter       chicken β-actin promoter: No description available
   3874..4253    -  enhancer       CMV enhancer: human cytomegalovirus immediate early enhancer
   4284..4388    +  promoter       AmpR promoter: bla
   4389..5249    +  CDS            AmpR: β-lactamase; bla; confers resistance to ampicillin, carbenicillin, and related antibiotics
   5420..6008    +  rep_origin     ori: high-copy-number ColE1/pMB1/pBR322/pUC origin of replication
   6191..6245    +  CDS            lacI (fragment): lac repressor; lacI; The lac repressor binds to the lac operator to inhibit transcription in E. coli. This inhibition can be relieved by adding lactose or isopropyl-β-D-thiogalactopyranoside (IPTG).
   6247..6381    -  polyA_signal   SV40 poly(A) signal: SV40 polyadenylation signal
   6401..6536    -  rep_origin     SV40 ori: SV40 origin of replication
   6560..6582    -  promoter       SV40 promoter (fragment): SV40 enhancer and early promoter
   6589..6628    +  CDS            lacI (fragment): lac repressor; lacI; The lac repressor binds to the lac operator to inhibit transcription in E. coli. This inhibition can be relieved by adding lactose or isopropyl-β-D-thiogalactopyranoside (IPTG).
   6641..6662    +  protein_bind   CAP binding site: CAP binding activates transcription in the presence of cAMP. E. coli catabolite activator protein
   6677..6707    +  promoter       lac promoter: promoter for the E. coli lac operon
   6715..6731    +  protein_bind   lac operator: The lac repressor binds to the lac operator to inhibit transcription in E. coli. This inhibition can be relieved by adding lactose or isopropyl-β-D-thiogalactopyranoside (IPTG). lac repressor encoded by lacI
