[The description below was written by a language model from this plasmid's Addgene catalogue record and pLannotate feature annotations shown in this document.]
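Description:
pCAGGS-3xFLAG-Rbfox3 is a mammalian expression plasmid of about 6.9 kb, built on the pCAGGS-3xFLAG backbone, for overexpressing the mouse splicing regulator Rbfox3 (also known as NeuN or Fox-3). It is propagated in E. coli through a high-copy ColE1/pUC-type origin and selected with ampicillin via the β-lactamase gene and its native promoter. The backbone also retains a short SV40 origin region with an SV40 poly(A) signal, along with lac promoter/operator remnants and a T3 promoter. These appear to be carried over from parental vectors and are not part of the expression strategy.

The expression cassette runs on the reverse strand of the sequenced record. It is driven by the composite CAG promoter, which combines the CMV immediate-early enhancer, the chicken β-actin promoter and a chicken β-actin/rabbit β-globin chimeric intron to give strong, broadly active transcription in mammalian cells, including neurons. Downstream lies a FLAG epitope upstream of the Rbfox3 coding sequence, so the tag is N-terminal. The automated annotation marks a single FLAG unit, whereas the plasmid name indicates a triple tag. It also labels the Rbfox3 match as a fragment, and the record does not state which isoform is encoded. After the coding sequence come a second small chimeric intron, a WPRE that enhances transcript stability and expression, and a bovine growth hormone poly(A) signal. The original pCAGGS rabbit β-globin poly(A) signal sits further downstream.

The stated purpose is overexpression of Rbfox3 in motor neurons. The FLAG tag allows the exogenous protein to be detected or immunoprecipitated separately from endogenous Rbfox proteins, in studies of Rbfox-dependent alternative splicing during neuronal maturation.
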