Addgene plasmid #213727: pCAGGS-3xFLAG-Rbfox3
Purpose: Mammalian cell expression vector for overexpression of Rbfox3 in motor neurons.
Depositing lab: Chaolin Zhang. Depositing organization: Columbia University. Publication: Rbfox Splicing Factors Promote Neuronal Maturation and Axon Initial Segment Assembly. Jacko M, Weyn-Vanhentenryck SM, Smerdon JW, Yan R, Feng H, Williams DJ, Pai J, Xu K, Wichterle H, Zhang C. Neuron. 2018 Feb 21;97(4):853-868.e6. doi: 10.1016/j.neuron.2018.01.020. Epub 2018 Feb 1. PubMed 29398366.
Backbone
  Vector backbone: pCAGGS-3xFLAG
  Vector type: Mammalian Expression
Growth in bacteria
  Bacterial resistance: Ampicillin, 100 μg/mL
  Growth temperature: 37°C
  Growth strain: NEB Stable
  Copy number: Unknown
Gene/Insert
  Gene/Insert name: Rbfox3
  Species: M. musculus (mouse)
  Entrez Gene: Rbfox3 (a.k.a. Fox-3, Hrnbp3, NeuN, Neuna60)
  Cloning method: Unknown
Terms and licenses: Academic/Nonprofit Terms; Industry Terms: Not Available to Industry
How to cite: pCAGGS-3xFLAG-Rbfox3 was a gift from Chaolin Zhang (Addgene plasmid # 213727 ; http://n2t.net/addgene:213727 ; RRID:Addgene_213727)
